Addgene plasmid #26973: pAAV-hSyn-hChR2(H134R)-EYFP
Purpose: AAV expression of humanized ChR2 with H134R mutation fused to EYFP driven by human Synapsin I promoter for optogenetic excitation
Depositing lab: Karl Deisseroth.
Backbone
  Vector backbone: pAAV
  Backbone manufacturer: Invitrogen
  Backbone size w/o insert (bp): 4574
  Vector type: Mammalian Expression, AAV
Growth in bacteria
  Bacterial resistance: Ampicillin, 100 μg/mL
  Growth temperature: 37°C
  Growth strain: NEB Stable
  Growth instructions: Please use Rec A- competent cells such as Stbl3 cells from Invitrogen for transformation.
  Copy number: High Copy
Gene/Insert
  Gene/Insert name: hChR2(H134R)
  Species: H. sapiens (human)
  Insert size (bp): 1662
  Mutation: H134R
  Promoter: hSyn
  Tag / fusion protein: EYFP (C terminal on insert)
  Cloning method: Restriction Enzyme; 5′ cloning site BamHI, SalI, KpnI (not destroyed); 3′ cloning site EcoRI, HinDIII (not destroyed)
  Sequencing primers: 5′ ccacgcgaggcgcgagatag; 3′ GCAATAGCATGATACAAAGG
Terms and licenses: Academic/Nonprofit Terms; Industry Terms: Not Available to Industry
Depositor comments: This plasmid contains the human synapsin I promoter. For additional information please visit - http://www.optogenetics.org
How to cite: pAAV-hSyn-hChR2(H134R)-EYFP was a gift from Karl Deisseroth (Addgene plasmid # 26973 ; http://n2t.net/addgene:26973 ; RRID:Addgene_26973) For viral preps, please replace (Addgene plasmid # 26973) in the above sentence with: (Addgene viral prep # 26973-AAV1), (Addgene viral prep # 26973-AAV2), (Addgene viral prep # 26973-AAV5), (Addgene viral prep # 26973-AAV9), (Addgene viral prep # 26973-AAVrg), or (Addgene viral prep # 26973-PHPeB)
