[The description below was written by a language model from this plasmid's Addgene catalogue record and pLannotate feature annotations shown in this document.]
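Description:
pAAV-hSyn-hChR2(H134R)-EYFP is an AAV transfer plasmid built on a pAAV backbone for neuron-targeted expression of an optogenetic actuator in mammalian cells. It is propagated in E. coli as a high-copy plasmid through a ColE1/pUC-type origin and selected with ampicillin via the bla (AmpR) gene. A filamentous phage f1/M13 origin and small remnants of pBR322 bom and rop sequences also sit in the backbone. Because the AAV2 inverted terminal repeats are recombination-prone, the record recommends recombination-deficient host strains.

Between the two AAV2 ITRs, which provide the cis signals for replication and packaging of the genome into AAV particles, lies a single expression cassette. The human synapsin I promoter confers neuron-specific transcription of a humanized (mammalian codon-optimized) channelrhodopsin-2 fragment carrying the H134R mutation, fused at its C terminus to EYFP. The catalogue lists the insert species as human, but the feature annotation identifies the opsin as derived from the alga Chlamydomonas reinhardtii. The fusion allows expressing cells to be identified by fluorescence. A WPRE downstream of the coding sequence enhances transcript stability and expression, and a human growth hormone polyadenylation signal terminates the message.

Two full sequence records are annotated, a depositor sequence of 6,236 nt and a sequencing-derived one of 6,225 nt. They agree in layout, although in the latter the upstream ITR is detected only as short fragments, whereas the depositor sequence shows it intact. The construct is used to produce recombinant AAV, or for direct transfection, for blue-light-driven excitation of neurons. The record also notes that ready-made viral preparations exist in several serotypes.
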