Features (pLannotate 1.2.2; 16 found; start..end, strand, type, name):
      1..141     -  repeat_region  AAV2 ITR: inverted terminal repeat of adeno-associated virus serotype 2 inverted
    186..633     +  promoter       hSyn promoter: human synapsin I promoter; confers neuron-specific expression (Kügler et al., 2003)
    647..664     +  misc_feature   MCS (fragment): pUC18/19 multiple cloning site
    677..1603    +  CDS            ChR2(H134R): H134R mutant of an N-terminal fragment of channelrhodopsin-2 from the alga Chlamydomonas reinhardtii (Nagel et al., 2005) blue light-activated cation channel
   1619..2338    +  CDS            EYFP: enhanced YFP mammalian codon-optimized
   2339..2363    +  misc_feature   MCS (fragment): pBluescript multiple cloning site
   2363..2951    +  misc_feature   WPRE: woodchuck hepatitis virus posttranscriptional regulatory element
   2983..3459    +  polyA_signal   hGH poly(A) signal: human growth hormone polyadenylation signal
   3499..3639    +  repeat_region  AAV2 ITR: inverted terminal repeat of adeno-associated virus serotype 2 inverted
   3644..3695    -  misc_feature   bom (fragment): basis of mobility region from pBR322
   3714..4094    +  rep_origin     M13 ori (sequence partly withheld): M13 bacteriophage origin of replication; arrow indicates direction of (+) strand synthesis
   4170..4219    -  misc_feature   bom (fragment): basis of mobility region from pBR322
   4321..4356    -  CDS            rop (fragment): Rop protein, which maintains plasmids at low copy number; rop
   4451..4555    +  promoter       AmpR promoter: bla
   4556..5416    +  CDS            AmpR: β-lactamase; bla; confers resistance to ampicillin, carbenicillin, and related antibiotics
   5587..6175    +  rep_origin     ori: high-copy-number ColE1/pMB1/pBR322/pUC origin of replication
>Addgene plasmid #26973 | pAAV-hSyn-hChR2(H134R)-EYFP | depositor full sequence | sequence record 12776 | Author sequence
CCTGCAGGCAGCTGCGCGCTCGCTCGCTCACTGAGGCCGCCCGGGCAAAGCCCGGGCGTCGGGCGACCTT
TGGTCGCCCGGCCTCAGTGAGCGAGCGAGCGCGCAGAGAGGGAGTGGCCAACTCCATCACTAGGGGTTCC
TGCGGCCGCACGCGTGTGTCTAGACTGCAGAGGGCCCTGCGTATGAGTGCAAGTGGGTTTTAGGACCAGG
ATGAGGCGGGGTGGGGGTGCCTACCTGACGACCGACCCCGACCCACTGGACAAGCACCCAACCCCCATTC
CCCAAATTGCGCATCCCCTATCAGAGAGGGGGAGGGGAAACAGGATGCGGCGAGGCGCGTGCGCACTGCC
AGCTTCAGCACCGCGGACAGTGCCTTCGCCCCCGCCTGGCGGCGCGCGCCACCGCCGCCTCAGCACTGAA
GGCGCGCTGACGTCACTCGCCGGTCCCCCGCAAACTCCCCTTCCCGGCCACCTTGGTCGCGTCCGCGCCG
CCGCCGGCCCAGCCGGACCGCACCACGCGAGGCGCGAGATAGGGGGGCACGGGCGCGACCATCTGCGCTG
CGGCGCCGGCGACTCAGCGCTGCCTCAGTCTGCGGTGGGCAGCGGAGGAGTCGTGTCGTGCCTGAGAGCG
CAGTCGAGAAGGTACCGGATCCTCTAGAGTCGACTCCGGAGCCACCATGGACTATGGCGGCGCTTTGTCT
GCCGTCGGACGCGAACTTTTGTTCGTTACTAATCCTGTGGTGGTGAACGGGTCCGTCCTGGTCCCTGAGG
ATCAATGTTACTGTGCCGGATGGATTGAATCTCGCGGCACGAACGGCGCTCAGACCGCGTCAAATGTCCT
GCAGTGGCTTGCAGCAGGATTCAGCATTTTGCTGCTGATGTTCTATGCCTACCAAACCTGGAAATCTACA
TGCGGCTGGGAGGAGATCTATGTGTGCGCCATTGAAATGGTTAAGGTGATTCTCGAGTTCTTTTTTGAGT
TTAAGAATCCCTCTATGCTCTACCTTGCCACAGGACACCGGGTGCAGTGGCTGCGCTATGCAGAGTGGCT
GCTCACTTGTCCTGTCATCCTTATCCGCCTGAGCAACCTCACCGGCCTGAGCAACGACTACAGCAGGAGA
ACCATGGGACTCCTTGTCTCAGACATCGGGACTATCGTGTGGGGGGCTACCAGCGCCATGGCAACCGGCT
ATGTTAAAGTCATCTTCTTTTGTCTTGGATTGTGCTATGGCGCGAACACATTTTTTCACGCCGCCAAAGC
ATATATCGAGGGTTATCATACTGTGCCAAAGGGTCGGTGCCGCCAGGTCGTGACCGGCATGGCATGGCTG
TTTTTCGTGAGCTGGGGTATGTTCCCAATTCTCTTCATTTTGGGGCCCGAAGGTTTTGGCGTCCTGAGCG
TCTATGGCTCCACCGTAGGTCACACGATTATTGATCTGATGAGTAAAAATTGTTGGGGGTTGTTGGGACA
CTACCTGCGCGTCCTGATCCACGAGCACATATTGATTCACGGAGATATCCGCAAAACCACCAAACTGAAC
ATCGGCGGAACGGAGATCGAGGTCGAGACTCTCGTCGAAGACGAAGCCGAGGCCGGAGCCGTGCCAGCGG
CCGCCACCATGGTGAGCAAGGGCGAGGAGCTGTTCACCGGGGTGGTGCCCATCCTGGTCGAGCTGGACGG
CGACGTAAACGGCCACAAGTTCAGCGTGTCCGGCGAGGGCGAGGGCGATGCCACCTACGGCAAGCTGACC
CTGAAGTTCATCTGCACCACCGGCAAGCTGCCCGTGCCCTGGCCCACCCTCGTGACCACCTTCGGCTACG
GCCTGCAGTGCTTCGCCCGCTACCCCGACCACATGAAGCAGCACGACTTCTTCAAGTCCGCCATGCCCGA
AGGCTACGTCCAGGAGCGCACCATCTTCTTCAAGGACGACGGCAACTACAAGACCCGCGCCGAGGTGAAG
TTCGAGGGCGACACCCTGGTGAACCGCATCGAGCTGAAGGGCATCGACTTCAAGGAGGACGGCAACATCC
TGGGGCACAAGCTGGAGTACAACTACAACAGCCACAACGTCTATATCATGGCCGACAAGCAGAAGAACGG
CATCAAGGTGAACTTCAAGATCCGCCACAACATCGAGGACGGCAGCGTGCAGCTCGCCGACCACTACCAG
CAGAACACCCCCATCGGCGACGGCCCCGTGCTGCTGCCCGACAACCACTACCTGAGCTACCAGTCCGCCC
TGAGCAAAGACCCCAACGAGAAGCGCGATCACATGGTCCTGCTGGAGTTCGTGACCGCCGCCGGGATCAC
TCTCGGCATGGACGAGCTGTACAAGTAAGAATTCGATATCAAGCTTATCGATAATCAACCTCTGGATTAC
AAAATTTGTGAAAGATTGACTGGTATTCTTAACTATGTTGCTCCTTTTACGCTATGTGGATACGCTGCTT
TAATGCCTTTGTATCATGCTATTGCTTCCCGTATGGCTTTCATTTTCTCCTCCTTGTATAAATCCTGGTT
GCTGTCTCTTTATGAGGAGTTGTGGCCCGTTGTCAGGCAACGTGGCGTGGTGTGCACTGTGTTTGCTGAC
GCAACCCCCACTGGTTGGGGCATTGCCACCACCTGTCAGCTCCTTTCCGGGACTTTCGCTTTCCCCCTCC
CTATTGCCACGGCGGAACTCATCGCCGCCTGCCTTGCCCGCTGCTGGACAGGGGCTCGGCTGTTGGGCAC
TGACAATTCCGTGGTGTTGTCGGGGAAATCATCGTCCTTTCCTTGGCTGCTCGCCTGTGTTGCCACCTGG
ATTCTGCGCGGGACGTCCTTCTGCTACGTCCCTTCGGCCCTCAATCCAGCGGACCTTCCTTCCCGCGGCC
TGCTGCCGGCTCTGCGGCCTCTTCCGCGTCTTCGCCTTCGCCCTCAGACGAGTCGGATCTCCCTTTGGGC
CGCCTCCCCGCATCGATACCGAGCGCTGCTCGAGAGATCTACGGGTGGCATCCCTGTGACCCCTCCCCAG
TGCCTCTCCTGGCCCTGGAAGTTGCCACTCCAGTGCCCACCAGCCTTGTCCTAATAAAATTAAGTTGCAT
CATTTTGTCTGACTAGGTGTCCTTCTATAATATTATGGGGTGGAGGGGGGTGGTATGGAGCAAGGGGCAA
GTTGGGAAGACAACCTGTAGGGCCTGCGGGGTCTATTGGGAACCAAGCTGGAGTGCAGTGGCACAATCTT
GGCTCACTGCAATCTCCGCCTCCTGGGTTCAAGCGATTCTCCTGCCTCAGCCTCCCGAGTTGTTGGGATT
CCAGGCATGCATGACCAGGCTCAGCTAATTTTTGTTTTTTTGGTAGAGACGGGGTTTCACCATATTGGCC
AGGCTGGTCTCCAACTCCTAATCTCAGGTGATCTACCCACCTTGGCCTCCCAAATTGCTGGGATTACAGG
CGTGAACCACTGCTCCCTTCCCTGTCCTTCTGATTTTGTAGGTAACCACGTGCGGACCGAGCGGCCGCAG
GAACCCCTAGTGATGGAGTTGGCCACTCCCTCTCTGCGCGCTCGCTCGCTCACTGAGGCCGGGCGACCAA
AGGTCGCCCGACGCCCGGGCTTTGCCCGGGCGGCCTCAGTGAGCGAGCGAGCGCGCAGCTGCCTGCAGGG
GCGCCTGATGCGGTATTTTCTCCTTACGCATCTGTGCGGTATTTCACACCGCATA
[142 nt withheld, positions 3696-3837]
C
[141 nt withheld, positions 3839-3979]
CCTTTGACGTTGGAGTCCACGTTCTTT
[37 nt withheld, positions 4007-4043]
ACCCTATCTCGGGCTATTCTTTTGATTTATAAGGGATTTTGCCGATTTCGGCCTATTGGTTAAAAAATGA
GCTGATTTAACAAAAATTTAACGCGAATTTTAACAAAATATTAACGTTTACAATTTTATGGTGCACTCTC
AGTACAATCTGCTCTGATGCCGCATAGTTAAGCCAGCCCCGACACCCGCCAACACCCGCTGACGCGCCCT
GACGGGCTTGTCTGCTCCCGGCATCCGCTTACAGACAAGCTGTGACCGTCTCCGGGAGCTGCATGTGTCA
GAGGTTTTCACCGTCATCACCGAAACGCGCGAGACGAAAGGGCCTCGTGATACGCCTATTTTTATAGGTT
AATGTCATGATAATAATGGTTTCTTAGACGTCAGGTGGCACTTTTCGGGGAAATGTGCGCGGAACCCCTA
TTTGTTTATTTTTCTAAATACATTCAAATATGTATCCGCTCATGAGACAATAACCCTGATAAATGCTTCA
ATAATATTGAAAAAGGAAGAGTATGAGTATTCAACATTTCCGTGTCGCCCTTATTCCCTTTTTTGCGGCA
TTTTGCCTTCCTGTTTTTGCTCACCCAGAAACGCTGGTGAAAGTAAAAGATGCTGAAGATCAGTTGGGTG
CACGAGTGGGTTACATCGAACTGGATCTCAACAGCGGTAAGATCCTTGAGAGTTTTCGCCCCGAAGAACG
TTTTCCAATGATGAGCACTTTTAAAGTTCTGCTATGTGGCGCGGTATTATCCCGTATTGACGCCGGGCAA
GAGCAACTCGGTCGCCGCATACACTATTCTCAGAATGACTTGGTTGAGTACTCACCAGTCACAGAAAAGC
ATCTTACGGATGGCATGACAGTAAGAGAATTATGCAGTGCTGCCATAACCATGAGTGATAACACTGCGGC
CAACTTACTTCTGACAACGATCGGAGGACCGAAGGAGCTAACCGCTTTTTTGCACAACATGGGGGATCAT
GTAACTCGCCTTGATCGTTGGGAACCGGAGCTGAATGAAGCCATACCAAACGACGAGCGTGACACCACGA
TGCCTGTAGCAATGGCAACAACGTTGCGCAAACTATTAACTGGCGAACTACTTACTCTAGCTTCCCGGCA
ACAATTAATAGACTGGATGGAGGCGGATAAAGTTGCAGGACCACTTCTGCGCTCGGCCCTTCCGGCTGGC
TGGTTTATTGCTGATAAATCTGGAGCCGGTGAGCGTGGGTCTCGCGGTATCATTGCAGCACTGGGGCCAG
ATGGTAAGCCCTCCCGTATCGTAGTTATCTACACGACGGGGAGTCAGGCAACTATGGATGAACGAAATAG
ACAGATCGCTGAGATAGGTGCCTCACTGATTAAGCATTGGTAACTGTCAGACCAAGTTTACTCATATATA
CTTTAGATTGATTTAAAACTTCATTTTTAATTTAAAAGGATCTAGGTGAAGATCCTTTTTGATAATCTCA
TGACCAAAATCCCTTAACGTGAGTTTTCGTTCCACTGAGCGTCAGACCCCGTAGAAAAGATCAAAGGATC
TTCTTGAGATCCTTTTTTTCTGCGCGTAATCTGCTGCTTGCAAACAAAAAAACCACCGCTACCAGCGGTG
GTTTGTTTGCCGGATCAAGAGCTACCAACTCTTTTTCCGAAGGTAACTGGCTTCAGCAGAGCGCAGATAC
CAAATACTGTCCTTCTAGTGTAGCCGTAGTTAGGCCACCACTTCAAGAACTCTGTAGCACCGCCTACATA
CCTCGCTCTGCTAATCCTGTTACCAGTGGCTGCTGCCAGTGGCGATAAGTCGTGTCTTACCGGGTTGGAC
TCAAGACGATAGTTACCGGATAAGGCGCAGCGGTCGGGCTGAACGGGGGGTTCGTGCACACAGCCCAGCT
TGGAGCGAACGACCTACACCGAACTGAGATACCTACAGCGTGAGCTATGAGAAAGCGCCACGCTTCCCGA
AGGGAGAAAGGCGGACAGGTATCCGGTAAGCGGCAGGGTCGGAACAGGAGAGCGCACGAGGGAGCTTCCA
GGGGGAAACGCCTGGTATCTTTATAGTCCTGTCGGGTTTCGCCACCTCTGACTTGAGCGTCGATTTTTGT
GATGCTCGTCAGGGGGGCGGAGCCTATGGAAAAACGCCAGCAACGCGGCCTTTTTACGGTTCCTGGCCTT
TTGCTGGCCTTTTGCTCACATGT
