Features (pLannotate 1.2.2; 17 found; start..end, strand, type, name):
    426..443     +  misc_feature   MCS (fragment): pUC18/19 multiple cloning site
    456..1382    +  CDS            ChR2(H134R): H134R mutant of an N-terminal fragment of channelrhodopsin-2 from the alga Chlamydomonas reinhardtii (Nagel et al., 2005) blue light-activated cation channel
   1398..2117    +  CDS            EYFP: enhanced YFP mammalian codon-optimized
   2118..2142    +  misc_feature   MCS (fragment): pBluescript multiple cloning site
   2142..2730    +  misc_feature   WPRE: woodchuck hepatitis virus posttranscriptional regulatory element
   2762..3238    +  polyA_signal   hGH poly(A) signal: human growth hormone polyadenylation signal
   3278..3418    +  repeat_region  AAV2 ITR: inverted terminal repeat of adeno-associated virus serotype 2 inverted
   3423..3474    -  misc_feature   bom (fragment): basis of mobility region from pBR322
   3493..3948    +  rep_origin     f1 ori (sequence partly withheld): f1 bacteriophage origin of replication; arrow indicates direction of (+) strand synthesis
   3949..3998    -  misc_feature   bom (fragment): basis of mobility region from pBR322
   4100..4135    -  CDS            rop (fragment): Rop protein, which maintains plasmids at low copy number; rop
   4230..4334    +  promoter       AmpR promoter: bla
   4335..5195    +  CDS            AmpR: β-lactamase; bla; confers resistance to ampicillin, carbenicillin, and related antibiotics
   5366..5954    +  rep_origin     ori: high-copy-number ColE1/pMB1/pBR322/pUC origin of replication
   6027..6054    +  repeat_region  AAV2 ITR (fragment): inverted terminal repeat of adeno-associated virus serotype 2 inverted
   6083..6110    +  repeat_region  AAV2 ITR (fragment): inverted terminal repeat of adeno-associated virus serotype 2 inverted
   6190..412     +  promoter       hSyn promoter (across the origin): human synapsin I promoter; confers neuron-specific expression (Kügler et al., 2003)
>Addgene plasmid #26973 | pAAV-hSyn-hChR2(H134R)-EYFP | addgene full sequence | sequence record 199313 | Addgene NGS Result
TGGGGGTGCCTACCTGACGACCGACCCCGACCCACTGGACAAGCACCCAACCCCCATTCCCCAAATTGCG
CATCCCCTATCAGAGAGGGGGAGGGGAAACAGGATGCGGCGAGGCGCGTGCGCACTGCCAGCTTCAGCAC
CGCGGACAGTGCCTTCGCCCCCGCCTGGCGGCGCGCGCCACCGCCGCCTCAGCACTGAAGGCGCGCTGAC
GTCACTCGCCGGTCCCCCGCAAACTCCCCTTCCCGGCCACCTTGGTCGCGTCCGCGCCGCCGCCGGCCCA
GCCGGACCGCACCACGCGAGGCGCGAGATAGGGGGGCACGGGCGCGACCATCTGCGCTGCGGCGCCGGCG
ACTCAGCGCTGCCTCAGTCTGCGGTGGGCAGCGGAGGAGTCGTGTCGTGCCTGAGAGCGCAGTCGAGAAG
GTACCGGATCCTCTAGAGTCGACTCCGGAGCCACCATGGACTATGGCGGCGCTTTGTCTGCCGTCGGACG
CGAACTTTTGTTCGTTACTAATCCTGTGGTGGTGAACGGGTCCGTCCTGGTCCCTGAGGATCAATGTTAC
TGTGCCGGATGGATTGAATCTCGCGGCACGAACGGCGCTCAGACCGCGTCAAATGTCCTGCAGTGGCTTG
CAGCAGGATTCAGCATTTTGCTGCTGATGTTCTATGCCTACCAAACCTGGAAATCTACATGCGGCTGGGA
GGAGATCTATGTGTGCGCCATTGAAATGGTTAAGGTGATTCTCGAGTTCTTTTTTGAGTTTAAGAATCCC
TCTATGCTCTACCTTGCCACAGGACACCGGGTGCAGTGGCTGCGCTATGCAGAGTGGCTGCTCACTTGTC
CTGTCATCCTTATCCGCCTGAGCAACCTCACCGGCCTGAGCAACGACTACAGCAGGAGAACCATGGGACT
CCTTGTCTCAGACATCGGGACTATCGTGTGGGGGGCTACCAGCGCCATGGCAACCGGCTATGTTAAAGTC
ATCTTCTTTTGTCTTGGATTGTGCTATGGCGCGAACACATTTTTTCACGCCGCCAAAGCATATATCGAGG
GTTATCATACTGTGCCAAAGGGTCGGTGCCGCCAGGTCGTGACCGGCATGGCATGGCTGTTTTTCGTGAG
CTGGGGTATGTTCCCAATTCTCTTCATTTTGGGGCCCGAAGGTTTTGGCGTCCTGAGCGTCTATGGCTCC
ACCGTAGGTCACACGATTATTGATCTGATGAGTAAAAATTGTTGGGGGTTGTTGGGACACTACCTGCGCG
TCCTGATCCACGAGCACATATTGATTCACGGAGATATCCGCAAAACCACCAAACTGAACATCGGCGGAAC
GGAGATCGAGGTCGAGACTCTCGTCGAAGACGAAGCCGAGGCCGGAGCCGTGCCAGCGGCCGCCACCATG
GTGAGCAAGGGCGAGGAGCTGTTCACCGGGGTGGTGCCCATCCTGGTCGAGCTGGACGGCGACGTAAACG
GCCACAAGTTCAGCGTGTCCGGCGAGGGCGAGGGCGATGCCACCTACGGCAAGCTGACCCTGAAGTTCAT
CTGCACCACCGGCAAGCTGCCCGTGCCCTGGCCCACCCTCGTGACCACCTTCGGCTACGGCCTGCAGTGC
TTCGCCCGCTACCCCGACCACATGAAGCAGCACGACTTCTTCAAGTCCGCCATGCCCGAAGGCTACGTCC
AGGAGCGCACCATCTTCTTCAAGGACGACGGCAACTACAAGACCCGCGCCGAGGTGAAGTTCGAGGGCGA
CACCCTGGTGAACCGCATCGAGCTGAAGGGCATCGACTTCAAGGAGGACGGCAACATCCTGGGGCACAAG
CTGGAGTACAACTACAACAGCCACAACGTCTATATCATGGCCGACAAGCAGAAGAACGGCATCAAGGTGA
ACTTCAAGATCCGCCACAACATCGAGGACGGCAGCGTGCAGCTCGCCGACCACTACCAGCAGAACACCCC
CATCGGCGACGGCCCCGTGCTGCTGCCCGACAACCACTACCTGAGCTACCAGTCCGCCCTGAGCAAAGAC
CCCAACGAGAAGCGCGATCACATGGTCCTGCTGGAGTTCGTGACCGCCGCCGGGATCACTCTCGGCATGG
ACGAGCTGTACAAGTAAGAATTCGATATCAAGCTTATCGATAATCAACCTCTGGATTACAAAATTTGTGA
AAGATTGACTGGTATTCTTAACTATGTTGCTCCTTTTACGCTATGTGGATACGCTGCTTTAATGCCTTTG
TATCATGCTATTGCTTCCCGTATGGCTTTCATTTTCTCCTCCTTGTATAAATCCTGGTTGCTGTCTCTTT
ATGAGGAGTTGTGGCCCGTTGTCAGGCAACGTGGCGTGGTGTGCACTGTGTTTGCTGACGCAACCCCCAC
TGGTTGGGGCATTGCCACCACCTGTCAGCTCCTTTCCGGGACTTTCGCTTTCCCCCTCCCTATTGCCACG
GCGGAACTCATCGCCGCCTGCCTTGCCCGCTGCTGGACAGGGGCTCGGCTGTTGGGCACTGACAATTCCG
TGGTGTTGTCGGGGAAATCATCGTCCTTTCCTTGGCTGCTCGCCTATGTTGCCACCTGGATTCTGCGCGG
GACGTCCTTCTGCTACGTCCCTTCGGCCCTCAATCCAGCGGACCTTCCTTCCCGCGGCCTGCTGCCGGCT
CTGCGGCCTCTTCCGCGTCTTCGCCTTCGCCCTCAGACGAGTCGGATCTCCCTTTGGGCCGCCTCCCCGC
ATCGATACCGAGCGCTGCTCGAGAGATCTACGGGTGGCATCCCTGTGACCCCTCCCCAGTGCCTCTCCTG
GCCCTGGAAGTTGCCACTCCAGTGCCCACCAGCCTTGTCCTAATAAAATTAAGTTGCATCATTTTGTCTG
ACTAGGTGTCCTTCTATAATATTATGGGGTGGAGGGGGGTGGTATGGAGCAAGGGGCAAGTTGGGAAGAC
AACCTGTAGGGCCTGCGGGGTCTATTGGGAACCAAGCTGGAGTGCAGTGGCACAATCTTGGCTCACTGCA
ATCTCCGCCTCCTGGGTTCAAGCGATTCTCCTGCCTCAGCCTCCCGAGTTGTTGGGATTCCAGGCATGCA
TGACCAGGCTCAGCTAATTTTTGTTTTTTTGGTAGAGACGGGGTTTCACCATATTGGCCAGGCTGGTCTC
CAACTCCTAATCTCAGGTGATCTACCCACCTTGGCCTCCCAAATTGCTGGGATTACAGGCGTGAACCACT
GCTCCCTTCCCTGTCCTTCTGATTTTGTAGGTAACCACGTGCGGACCGAGCGGCCGCAGGAACCCCTAGT
GATGGAGTTGGCCACTCCCTCTCTGCGCGCTCGCTCGCTCACTGAGGCCGGGCGACCAAAGGTCGCCCGA
CGCCCGGGCTTTGCCCGGGCGGCCTCAGTGAGCGAGCGAGCGCGCAGCTGCCTGCAGGGGCGCCTGATGC
GGTATTTTCTCCTTACGCATCTGTGCGGTATTTCACACCGCATA
[95 nt withheld, positions 3475-3569]
T
[46 nt withheld, positions 3571-3616]
C
[141 nt withheld, positions 3618-3758]
CCTTTGACGTTGGAGTCCACGTTCTTT
[37 nt withheld, positions 3786-3822]
ACTCTATCTCGGGCTATTCTTTTGATTTATAAGGGATTTTGCCGATTTCGGTCTATTGGTTAAAAAATGA
GCTGATTTAACAAAAATTTAACGCGAATTTTAACAAAATATTAACGTTTACAATTTTATGGTGCACTCTC
AGTACAATCTGCTCTGATGCCGCATAGTTAAGCCAGCCCCGACACCCGCCAACACCCGCTGACGCGCCCT
GACGGGCTTGTCTGCTCCCGGCATCCGCTTACAGACAAGCTGTGACCGTCTCCGGGAGCTGCATGTGTCA
GAGGTTTTCACCGTCATCACCGAAACGCGCGAGACGAAAGGGCCTCGTGATACGCCTATTTTTATAGGTT
AATGTCATGATAATAATGGTTTCTTAGACGTCAGGTGGCACTTTTCGGGGAAATGTGCGCGGAACCCCTA
TTTGTTTATTTTTCTAAATACATTCAAATATGTATCCGCTCATGAGACAATAACCCTGATAAATGCTTCA
ATAATATTGAAAAAGGAAGAGTATGAGTATTCAACATTTCCGTGTCGCCCTTATTCCCTTTTTTGCGGCA
TTTTGCCTTCCTGTTTTTGCTCACCCAGAAACGCTGGTGAAAGTAAAAGATGCTGAAGATCAGTTGGGTG
CACGAGTGGGTTACATCGAACTGGATCTCAACAGCGGTAAGATCCTTGAGAGTTTTCGCCCCGAAGAACG
TTTTCCAATGATGAGCACTTTTAAAGTTCTGCTATGTGGCGCGGTATTATCCCGTATTGACGCCGGGCAA
GAGCAACTCGGTCGCCGCATACACTATTCTCAGAATGACTTGGTTGAGTACTCACCAGTCACAGAAAAGC
ATCTTACGGATGGCATGACAGTAAGAGAATTATGCAGTGCTGCCATAACCATGAGTGATAACACTGCGGC
CAACTTACTTCTGACAACGATCGGAGGACCGAAGGAGCTAACCGCTTTTTTGCACAACATGGGGGATCAT
GTAACTCGCCTTGATCGTTGGGAACCGGAGCTGAATGAAGCCATACCAAACGACGAGCGTGACACCACGA
TGCCTGTAGCAATGGCAACAACGTTGCGCAAACTATTAACTGGCGAACTACTTACTCTAGCTTCCCGGCA
ACAATTAATAGACTGGATGGAGGCGGATAAAGTTGCAGGACCACTTCTGCGCTCGGCCCTTCCGGCTGGC
TGGTTTATTGCTGATAAATCTGGAGCCGGTGAGCGTGGGTCTCGCGGTATCATTGCAGCACTGGGGCCAG
ATGGTAAGCCCTCCCGTATCGTAGTTATCTACACGACGGGGAGTCAGGCAACTATGGATGAACGAAATAG
ACAGATCGCTGAGATAGGTGCCTCACTGATTAAGCATTGGTAACTGTCAGACCAAGTTTACTCATATATA
CTTTAGATTGATTTAAAACTTCATTTTTAATTTAAAAGGATCTAGGTGAAGATCCTTTTTGATAATCTCA
TGACCAAAATCCCTTAACGTGAGTTTTCGTTCCACTGAGCGTCAGACCCCGTAGAAAAGATCAAAGGATC
TTCTTGAGATCCTTTTTTTCTGCGCGTAATCTGCTGCTTGCAAACAAAAAAACCACCGCTACCAGCGGTG
GTTTGTTTGCCGGATCAAGAGCTACCAACTCTTTTTCCGAAGGTAACTGGCTTCAGCAGAGCGCAGATAC
CAAATACTGTTCTTCTAGTGTAGCCGTAGTTAGGCCACCACTTCAAGAACTCTGTAGCACCGCCTACATA
CCTCGCTCTGCTAATCCTGTTACCAGTGGCTGCTGCCAGTGGCGATAAGTCGTGTCTTACCGGGTTGGAC
TCAAGACGATAGTTACCGGATAAGGCGCAGCGGTCGGGCTGAACGGGGGGTTCGTGCACACAGCCCAGCT
TGGAGCGAACGACCTACACCGAACTGAGATACCTACAGCGTGAGCTATGAGAAAGCGCCACGCTTCCCGA
AGGGAGAAAGGCGGACAGGTATCCGGTAAGCGGCAGGGTCGGAACAGGAGAGCGCACGAGGGAGCTTCCA
GGGGGAAACGCCTGGTATCTTTATAGTCCTGTCGGGTTTCGCCACCTCTGACTTGAGCGTCGATTTTTGT
GATGCTCGTCAGGGGGGCGGAGCCTATGGAAAAACGCCAGCAACGCGGCCTTTTTACGGTTCCTGGCCTT
TTGCTGGCCTTTTGCTCACATGTCCTGCAGGCAGCTGCGCGCTCGCTCGCTCACTGAGGCCGCCCGGGCG
TCGGGCGACCTTTGGTCGCCCGGCCTCAGTGAGCGAGCGAGCGCGCAGAGAGGGAGTGGCCAACTCCATC
ACTAGGGGTTCCTGCGGCCGCACGCGTGTGTCTAGACTGCAGAGGGCCCTGCGTATGAGTGCAAGTGGGT
TTTAGGACCAGGATGAGGCGGGG
