>Addgene plasmid #26973 | pAAV-hSyn-hChR2(H134R)-EYFP | addgene partial sequence | sequence record 33291 | 26973 with pBR322ori-F
TCTGACTTGAGCGTCGATTTTTGTGATGCTCGTCAGGGGGGCGGAGCCTATGGAAAAACGCCAGCAACGC
GGCCTTTTTACGGTTCCTGGCCTTTTGCTGGCCTTTTGCTCACATGTCCTGCAGGCAGCTGCGCGCTCG
