>Addgene plasmid #26973 | pAAV-hSyn-hChR2(H134R)-EYFP | addgene partial sequence | sequence record 55126 | EGFP-N 5'-CGTCGCCGTCCAGCTCGACCAG-3'
CCTCGCCCTTGCTCACCATGGTGGCGGCCGCTGGCACGGCTCCGGCCTCGGCTTCGTCTTCGACGAGAGT
CTCGACCTCGATCTCCGTTCCGCCGATGTTCAGTTTGGTGGTTTTGCGGATATCTCCGTGAATCAATATG
TGCTCGTGGATCAGGACGCGCAGGTAGTGTCCCAACAACCCCCAACAATTTTTACTCATCAGATCAATAA
TCGTGTGACCTACGGTGGAGCCATAGACGCTCAGGACGCCAAAACCTTCGGGCCCCAAAATGAAGAGAAT
TGGGAACATACCCCAGCTCACGAAAAACAGCCATGCCATGCCGGTCACGACCTGGCGGCACCGACCCTTT
GGCACAGTATGATAACCCTCGATATATGCTTTGGCGGCGTGAAAAAATGTGTTCGCGCCATAGCACAATC
CAAGACAAAAGAAGATGACTTTAACATAGCCGGTTGCCATGGCGCTGGTAGCCCCCCACACGATAGTCCC
GATGTCTGAGACAAGGAGTCCCATGGTTCTCCTGCTGTAGTCGTTGCTCAGGCCGGTGAGGTTGCTCAGG
CGGATAAGGATGACAGGACAAGTGAGCAGCCACTCTGCATAGCGCAGCCACTGCACCCGGTGTCCTGTGG
CAAGGTAGAGCATAGAGGGATTCTTAAACTCAAAAAAGAACTCGAGAATCACCTTAACCATTTCAATGGC
GCACACATAGATCTCCTCCCAGCCGCATGTAGATTTCCAGGTTTGGTAGGCATAGAACATCAGCAGCAAA
ATGCTGAATCCTGCTGCAAGCCACTGCAGGACATTTGACGCGGTCTGAGCGCCGTTCGTGCCGCGAGATT
CAATCCATCCGGCACAGTAACATTGATCCTCAGGGACCAGGACGGACCCGTTCACCACCACAGGATTAGT
AACGAACAAAAGTTCGCGTCCGACGGCAGACAAAGCGCCGCCATAGTCCA
