>Addgene plasmid #26973 | pAAV-hSyn-hChR2(H134R)-EYFP | addgene partial sequence | sequence record 55128 | hChR2-R 5'-acacgatagtcccgatgtctg
CTGTAGTCGTTGCTCAGGCCGGTGAGGTTGCTCAGGCGGATAAGGATGACAGGACAAGTGAGCAGCCACT
CTGCATAGCGCAGCCACTGCACCCGGTGTCCTGTGGCAAGGTAGAGCATAGAGGGATTCTTAAACTCAAA
AAAGAACTCGAGAATCACCTTAACCATTTCAATGGCGCACACATAGATCTCCTCCCAGCCGCATGTAGAT
TTCCAGGTTTGGTAGGCATAGAACATCAGCAGCAAAATGCTGAATCCTGCTGCAAGCCACTGCAGGACAT
TTGACGCGGTCTGAGCGCCGTTCGTGCCGCGAGATTCAATCCATCCGGCACAGTAACATTGATCCTCAGG
GACCAGGACGGACCCGTTCACCACCACAGGATTAGTAACGAACAAAAGTTCGCGTCCGACGGCAGACAAA
GCGCCGCCATAGTCCATGGTGGCTCCGGAGTCGACTCTAGAGGATCCGGTACCTTCTCGACTGCGCTCTC
AGGCACGACACGACTCCTCCGCTGCCCACCGCAGACTGAGGCAGCGCTGAGTCGCCGGCGCCGCAGCGCA
GATGGTCGCGCCCGTGCCCCCCTATCTCGCGCCTCGCGTGGTGCGGTCCGGCTGGGCCGGCGGCGGCGCG
GACGCGACCAAGGTGGCCGGGAAGGGGAGTTTGCGGGGGACCGGCGAGTGACGTCAGCGCGCCTTCAGTG
CTGAGGCGGCGGTGGCGCGCGCCGCCAGGCGGGGGCGAAGGCACTGTCCGCGGTGCTGAAGCTGGCAGTG
CGCACGCGCCTCGCCGCATCCTGTTTCCCCTCCCCCTCTCTGATAGGGGATGCGCAATTTGGGGAATGGG
GGTTGGGTGCTTGTCCAGTGGGTCGGGGTCGGTCGTCAGGTAGGCACCCCCACCCCGCCTCATCCTGGTC
CTAAAACCCACTTGCACTCATACGCAGGGCCCTCTGCAGTCTAGACA
