>Addgene plasmid #26973 | pAAV-hSyn-hChR2(H134R)-EYFP | addgene partial sequence | sequence record 119122 | hChR2-F2 5'-GACGCGAACTTTTGTTCGTT-3'
TGCCGGATGGATTGAATCTCGCGGCACGAACGGCGCTCAGACCGCGTCAAATGTCCTGCAGTGGCTTGCA
GCAGGATTCAGCATTTTGCTGCTGATGTTCTATGCCTACCAAACCTGGAAATCTACATGCGGCTGGGAGG
AGATCTATGTGTGCGCCATTGAAATGGTTAAGGTGATTCTCGAGTTCTTTTTTGAGTTTAAGAATCCCTC
TATGCTCTACCTTGCCACAGGACACCGGGTGCAGTGGCTGCGCTATGCAGAGTGGCTGCTCACTTGTCCT
GTCATCCTTATCCGCCTGAGCAACCTCACCGGCCTGAGCAACGACTACAGCAGGAGAACCATGGGACTCC
TTGTCTCAGACATCGGGACTATCGTGTGGGGGGCTACCAGCGCCATGGCAACCGGCTATGTTAAAGTCAT
CTTCTTTTGTCTTGGATTGTGCTATGGCGCGAACACATTTTTTCACGCCGCCAAAGCATATATCGAGGGT
TATCATACTGTGCCAAAGGGTCGGTGCCGCCAGGTCGTGACCGGCATGGCATGGCTGTTTTTCGTGAGCT
GGGGTATGTTCCCAATTCTCTTCATTTTGGGGCCCGAAGGTTTTGGCGTCCTGAGCGTCTATGGCTCCAC
CGTAGGTCACACGATTATTGATC
