>Addgene plasmid #26973 | pAAV-hSyn-hChR2(H134R)-EYFP | addgene partial sequence | sequence record 119123 | WPRE-R 5'-CATAGCGTAAAAGGAGCAACA-3'
TTTTGTAATCCAGAGGTTGATTATCGATAAGCTTGATATCGAATTCTTACTTGTACAGCTCGTCCATGCC
GAGAGTGATCCCGGCGGCGGTCACGAACTCCAGCAGGACCATGTGATCGCGCTTCTCGTTGGGGTCTTTG
CTCAGGGCGGACTGGTAGCTCAGGTAGTGGTTGTCGGGCAGCAGCACGGGGCCGTCGCCGATGGGGGTGT
TCTGCTGGTAGTGGTCGGCGAGCTGCACGCTGCCGTCCTCGATGTTGTGGCGGATCTTGAAGTTCACCTT
GATGCCGTTCTTCTGCTTGTCGGCCATGATATAGACGTTGTGGCTGTTGTAGTTGTACTCCAGCTTGTGC
CCCAGGATGTTGCCGTCCTCCTTGAAGTCGATGCCCTTCAGCTCGATGCGGTTCACCAGGGTGTCGCCCT
CGAACTTCACCTCGGCGCGGGTCTTGTAGTTGCCGTCGTCCTTGAAGAAGATGGTGCGCTCCTGGACGTA
GCCTTCGGGCATGGCGGACTTGAAGAAGTCGTGCTGCTTCATGTGGTCGGGGTAGCGGGCGAAGCACTGC
AGGCCGTAGCCGAAGGTGGTCACGAGGGTGGGCCAGGGCACGGGCAGCTTGCCGGTGGTGCAGATGAACT
TCAGGGTCAGCTTGCCGTAGGTGGCATCGCCCTCGCCCTCGCCGGACACGCT
