>Addgene plasmid #26973 | pAAV-hSyn-hChR2(H134R)-EYFP | addgene partial sequence | sequence record 158959 | mVenus-R 5'-cgaagcactgcaggccgtagc-3'
GCCAGGGCACGGGCAGCTTGCCGGTGGTGCAGATGAACTTCAGGGTCAGCTTGCCGTAGGTGGCATCGCC
CTCGCCCTCGCCGGACACGCTGAACTTGTGGCCGTTTACGTCGCCGTCCAGCTCGACCAGGATGGGCACC
ACCCCGGTGAACAGCTCCTCGCCCTTGCTCACCATGGTGGCGGCCGCTGGCACGGCTCCGGCCTCGGCTT
CGTCTTCGACGAGAGTCTCGACCTCGATCTCCGTTCCGCCGATGTTCAGTTTGGTGGTTTTGCGGATATC
TCCGTGAATCAATATGTGCTCGTGGATCAGGACGCGCAGGTAGTGTCCCAACAACCCCCAACAATTTTTA
CTCATCAGATCAATAATCGTGTGACCTACGGTGGAGCCATAGACGCTCAGGACGCCAAAACCTTCGGGCC
CCAAAATGAAGAGAATTGGGAACATACCCCAGCTCACGAAAAACAGCCATGCCATGCCGGTCACGACCTG
GCGGCACCGACCCTTTGGCACAGTATGATAACCCTCGATATATGCTTTGGCGGCGTGAAAAAATGTGTTC
GCGCCATAGCACAATCCAAGACAAAAGAAGATGACTTTAACATAGCCGGTTGCCATGGCGCTGGTAGCCC
CCCACACGATAGTCCCGATGTCTGAGACAAGGAGTCCCATGGTTCTCCTGCTGTAGTCGTTGCTCAGGCC
GGTGAGGTTGCTC
